>Addgene plasmid #147483 | pCIneo-lambdaN-HsNot9-HA-MBP_S | depositor full sequence | sequence record 289930 | Full Sequence
TCAATATTGGCCATTAGCCATATTATTCATTGGTTATATAGCATAAATCAATATTGGCTATTGGCCATTG
CATACGTTGTATCTATATCATAATATGTACATTTATATTGGCTCATGTCCAATATGACCGCCATGTTGGC
ATTGATTATTGACTAGTTATTAATAGTAATCAATTACGGGGTCATTAGTTCATAGCCCATATATGGAGTT
CCGCGTTACATAACTTACGGTAAATGGCCCGCCTGGCTGACCGCCCAACGACCCCCGCCCATTGACGTCA
ATAATGACGTATGTTCCCATAGTAACGCCAATAGGGACTTTCCATTGACGTCAATGGGTGGAGTATTTAC
GGTAAACTGCCCACTTGGCAGTACATCAAGTGTATCATATGCCAAGTCCGCCCCCTATTGACGTCAATGA
CGGTAAATGGCCCGCCTGGCATTATGCCCAGTACATGACCTTACGGGACTTTCCTACTTGGCAGTACATC
TACGTATTAGTCATCGCTATTACCATGGTGATGCGGTTTTGGCAGTACACCAATGGGCGTGGATAGCGGT
TTGACTCACGGGGATTTCCAAGTCTCCACCCCATTGACGTCAATGGGAGTTTGTTTTGGCACCAAAATCA
ACGGGACTTTCCAAAATGTCGTAACAACTGCGATCGCCCGCCCCGTTGACGCAAATGGGCGGTAGGCGTG
TACGGTGGGAGGTCTATATAAGCAGAGCTCGTTTAGTGAACCGTCAGATCACTAGAAGCTTTATTGCGGT
AGTTTATCACAGTTAAATTGCTAACGCAGTCAGTGCTTCTGACACAACAGTCTCGAACTTAAGCTGCAGT
GACTCTCTTAAGGTAGCCTTGCAGAAGTTGGTCGTGAGGCACTGGGCAGGTAAGTATCAAGGTTACAAGA
CAGGTTTAAGGAGACCAATAGAAACTGGGCTTGTCGAGACAGAGAAGACTCTTGCGTTTCTGATAGGCAC
CTATTGGTCTTACTGACATCCACTTTGCCTTTCTCTCCACAGGTGTCCACTCCCAGTTCAATTACAGCTC
TTAAGGCTAGAGTACTTAATACGACTCACTATAGGCTAGCCACCATGGACGCACAAACACGACGACGTGA
GCGTCGCGCTGAGAAACAAGCTCAATGGAAAGCTGCAAACCCACCGCTCGAGAATTCAATGCACAGCCTG
GCGACGGCTGCGCCTGTGCCTACTACACTGGCACAAGTGGATAGAGAAAAGATCTATCAGTGGATCAATG
AGCTGTCCAGTCCTGAGACTAGGGAAAATGCTTTGCTGGAGCTAAGTAAGAAGCGAGAATCTGTTCCTGA
CCTTGCACCCATGCTGTGGCATTCATTTGGTACTATTGCAGCACTTTTACAGGAAATTGTAAATATTTAT
CCATCTATCAACCCACCCACCTTGACAGCACACCAGTCTAACAGAGTTTGCAATGCTCTGGCATTACTGC
AATGTGTAGCATCACATCCAGAAACCAGGTCAGCGTTTCTCGCAGCACACATCCCACTTTTTTTGTACCC
CTTTTTGCACACTGTCAGCAAAACACGTCCCTTTGAGTATCTCCGGCTCACCAGCCTTGGAGTTATTGGG
GCCCTGGTGAAAACAGATGAACAAGAAGTAATCAACTTTTTATTAACAACAGAAATTATCCCTTTATGTT
TGCGAATTATGGAATCTGGAAGTGAACTTTCTAAAACAGTTGCCACATTCATCCTCCAGAAGATCTTGTT
AGATGACACTGGTTTGGCTTATATATGTCAGACGTATGAGCGTTTCTCCCATGTTGCCATGATCTTGGGT
AAGATGGTCCTGCAGCTATCCAAAGAGCCTTCTGCCCGTCTGCTGAAGCATGTAGTGAGATGTTACCTTC
GACTTTCAGATAACCCCAGGGCACGTGAAGCACTCAGACAGTGCCTCCCTGACCAGCTGAAAGACACAAC
CTTCGCCCAGGTGCTAAAAGATGACACCACCACGAAACGCTGGCTTGCACAACTGGTGAAGAACCTGCAA
GAGGGCCAGGTCACCGATCCCCGGGGTATCCCCCTGCCCCCTCAGAAGAATTCAATGGCTTACCCATACG
ATGTTCCAGATTACGCTATGAAAATCGAAGAAGGTAAACTGGTAATCTGGATTAACGGCGATAAAGGCTA
TAACGGTCTCGCTGAAGTCGGTAAGAAATTCGAGAAAGATACCGGAATTAAAGTCACCGTTGAGCATCCG
GATAAACTGGAAGAGAAATTCCCGCAGGTTGCGGCAACTGGCGATGGCCCTGACATTATCTTCTGGGCAC
ACGACCGCTTTGGTGGCTACGCTCAATCTGGCCTGTTGGCTGAAATCACCCCGGACAAAGCGTTCCAGGA
CAAGCTGTATCCGTTTACCTGGGATGCCGTACGTTACAACGGCAAGCTGATTGCTTACCCGATCGCTGTT
GAAGCGTTATCGCTGATTTATAACAAAGATCTGCTGCCGAACCCGCCAAAAACCTGGGAAGAGATCCCGG
CGCTGGATAAAGAACTGAAAGCGAAAGGTAAGAGCGCGCTGATGTTCAACCTGCAAGAACCGTACTTCAC
CTGGCCGCTGATTGCTGCTGACGGGGGTTATGCGTTCAAGTATGAAAACGGCAAGTACGACATTAAAGAC
GTGGGCGTGGATAACGCTGGCGCGAAAGCGGGTCTGACCTTCCTGGTTGACCTGATTAAAAGCAAACACA
TGAATGCAGACACCGATTACTCCATCGCAGAAGCTGCCTTTAATAAAGGCGAAACAGCGATGACCATCAA
CGGCCCGTGGGCATGGTCCAACATCGACACCAGCAAAGTGAATTATGGTGTAACGGTACTGCCGACCTTC
AAGGGTCAACCATCCAAACCGTTCGTTGGCGTGCTGAGCGCAGGTATTAACGCCGCCAGTCCGAACAAAG
AGCTGGCGAAAGAGTTCCTCGAAAACTATCTGCTGACTGATGAAGGTCTGGAAGCGGTTAATAAAGACAA
ACCGCTGGGTGCCGTAGCGCTGAAGTCTTACGAGGAAGAGTTGGCGAAAGATCCACGTATTGCCGCCACC
ATGGAAAACGCCCAGAAAGGTGAAATCATGCCGAACATCCCGCAGATGTCCGCTTTCTGGTATGCCGTGC
GTACTGCGGTGATCAACGCCGCCAGCGGTCGTCAGACTGTCGATGAAGCCCTGAAAGATTAGGCGGCCGC
TTCCCTTTAGTGAGGGTTAATGCTTCGAGCAGACATGATAAGATACATTGATGAGTTTGGACAAACCACA
ACTAGAATGCAGTGAAAAAAATGCTTTATTTGTGAAATTTGTGATGCTATTGCTTTATTTGTAACCATTA
TAAGCTGCAATAAACAAGTTAACAACAACAATTGCATTCATTTTATGTTTCAGGTTCAGGGGGAGATGTG
GGAGGTTTTTTAAAGCAAGTAAAACCTCTACAAATGTGGTAAAATCCGATAAGGATCGATCCGGGCTGGC
GTAATAGCGAAGAGGCCCGCACCGATCGCCCTTCCCAACAGTTGCGCAGCCTGAATGGCGAATGG
[124 nt withheld, positions 3566-3689]
C
[91 nt withheld, positions 3691-3781]
A
[49 nt withheld, positions 3783-3831]
CCTTTGACGTTGGAGTCCACGTTCTTT
[37 nt withheld, positions 3859-3895]
ACCCTATCTCGGTCTATTCTTTTGATTTATAAGGGATTTTGCCGATTTCGGCCTATTGGTTAAAAAATGA
GCTGATTTAACAAAAATTTAACGCGAATTTTAACAAAATATTAACGCTTACAATTTCCTGATGCGGTATT
TTCTCCTTACGCATCTGTGCGGTATTTCACACCGCATACGCGGATCTGCGCAGCACCATGGCCTGAAATA
ACCTCTGAAAGAGGAACTTGGTTAGGTACCTTCTGAGGCGGAAAGAACCAGCTGTGGAATGTGTGTCAGT
TAGGGTGTGGAAAGTCCCCAGGCTCCCCAGCAGGCAGAAGTATGCAAAGCATGCATCTCAATTAGTCAGC
AACCAGGTGTGGAAAGTCCCCAGGCTCCCCAGCAGGCAGAAGTATGCAAAGCATGCATCTCAATTAGTCA
GCAACCATAGTCCCGCCCCTAACTCCGCCCATCCCGCCCCTAACTCCGCCCAGTTCCGCCCATTCTCCGC
CCCATGGCTGACTAATTTTTTTTATTTATGCAGAGGCCGAGGCCGCCTCGGCCTCTGAGCTATTCCAGAA
GTAGTGAGGAGGCTTTTTTGGAGGCCTAGGCTTTTGCAAAAAGCTTGATTCTTCTGACACAACAGTCTCG
AACTTAAGGCTAGAGCCACCATGATTGAACAAGATGGATTGCACGCAGGTTCTCCGGCCGCTTGGGTGGA
GAGGCTATTCGGCTATGACTGGGCACAACAGACAATCGGCTGCTCTGATGCCGCCGTGTTCCGGCTGTCA
GCGCAGGGGCGCCCGGTTCTTTTTGTCAAGACCGACCTGTCCGGTGCCCTGAATGAACTGCAGGACGAGG
CAGCGCGGCTATCGTGGCTGGCCACGACGGGCGTTCCTTGCGCAGCTGTGCTCGACGTTGTCACTGAAGC
GGGAAGGGACTGGCTGCTATTGGGCGAAGTGCCGGGGCAGGATCTCCTGTCATCTCACCTTGCTCCTGCC
GAGAAAGTATCCATCATGGCTGATGCAATGCGGCGGCTGCATACGCTTGATCCGGCTACCTGCCCATTCG
ACCACCAAGCGAAACATCGCATCGAGCGAGCACGTACTCGGATGGAAGCCGGTCTTGTCGATCAGGATGA
TCTGGACGAAGAGCATCAGGGGCTCGCGCCAGCCGAACTGTTCGCCAGGCTCAAGGCGCGCATGCCCGAC
GGCGAGGATCTCGTCGTGACCCATGGCGATGCCTGCTTGCCGAATATCATGGTGGAAAATGGCCGCTTTT
CTGGATTCATCGACTGTGGCCGGCTGGGTGTGGCGGACCGCTATCAGGACATAGCGTTGGCTACCCGTGA
TATTGCTGAAGAGCTTGGCGGCGAATGGGCTGACCGCTTCCTCGTGCTTTACGGTATCGCCGCTCCCGAT
TCGCAGCGCATCGCCTTCTATCGCCTTCTTGACGAGTTCTTCTGAGCGGGACTCTGGGGTTCGAAATGAC
CGACCAAGCGACGCCCAACCTGCCATCACGATGGCCGCAATAAAATATCTTTATTTTCATTACATCTGTG
TGTTGGTTTTTTGTGTGAATCGATAGCGATAAGGATCCGCGTATGGTGCACTCTCAGTACAATCTGCTCT
GATGCCGCATAGTTAAGCCAGCCCCGACACCCGCCAACACCCGCTGACGCGCCCTGACGGGCTTGTCTGC
TCCCGGCATCCGCTTACAGACAAGCTGTGACCGTCTCCGGGAGCTGCATGTGTCAGAGGTTTTCACCGTC
ATCACCGAAACGCGCGAGACGAAAGGGCCTCGTGATACGCCTATTTTTATAGGTTAATGTCATGATAATA
ATGGTTTCTTAGACGTCAGGTGGCACTTTTCGGGGAAATGTGCGCGGAACCCCTATTTGTTTATTTTTCT
AAATACATTCAAATATGTATCCGCTCATGAGACAATAACCCTGATAAATGCTTCAATAATATTGAAAAAG
GAAGAGTATGAGTATTCAACATTTCCGTGTCGCCCTTATTCCCTTTTTTGCGGCATTTTGCCTTCCTGTT
TTTGCTCACCCAGAAACGCTGGTGAAAGTAAAAGATGCTGAAGATCAGTTGGGTGCACGAGTGGGTTACA
TCGAACTGGATCTCAACAGCGGTAAGATCCTTGAGAGTTTTCGCCCCGAAGAACGTTTTCCAATGATGAG
CACTTTTAAAGTTCTGCTATGTGGCGCGGTATTATCCCGTATTGACGCCGGGCAAGAGCAACTCGGTCGC
CGCATACACTATTCTCAGAATGACTTGGTTGAGTACTCACCAGTCACAGAAAAGCATCTTACGGATGGCA
TGACAGTAAGAGAATTATGCAGTGCTGCCATAACCATGAGTGATAACACTGCGGCCAACTTACTTCTGAC
AACGATCGGAGGACCGAAGGAGCTAACCGCTTTTTTGCACAACATGGGGGATCATGTAACTCGCCTTGAT
CGTTGGGAACCGGAGCTGAATGAAGCCATACCAAACGACGAGCGTGACACCACGATGCCTGTAGCAATGG
CAACAACGTTGCGCAAACTATTAACTGGCGAACTACTTACTCTAGCTTCCCGGCAACAATTAATAGACTG
GATGGAGGCGGATAAAGTTGCAGGACCACTTCTGCGCTCGGCCCTTCCGGCTGGCTGGTTTATTGCTGAT
AAATCTGGAGCCGGTGAGCGTGGGTCTCGCGGTATCATTGCAGCACTGGGGCCAGATGGTAAGCCCTCCC
GTATCGTAGTTATCTACACGACGGGGAGTCAGGCAACTATGGATGAACGAAATAGACAGATCGCTGAGAT
AGGTGCCTCACTGATTAAGCATTGGTAACTGTCAGACCAAGTTTACTCATATATACTTTAGATTGATTTA
AAACTTCATTTTTAATTTAAAAGGATCTAGGTGAAGATCCTTTTTGATAATCTCATGACCAAAATCCCTT
AACGTGAGTTTTCGTTCCACTGAGCGTCAGACCCCGTAGAAAAGATCAAAGGATCTTCTTGAGATCCTTT
TTTTCTGCGCGTAATCTGCTGCTTGCAAACAAAAAAACCACCGCTACCAGCGGTGGTTTGTTTGCCGGAT
CAAGAGCTACCAACTCTTTTTCCGAAGGTAACTGGCTTCAGCAGAGCGCAGATACCAAATACTGTTCTTC
TAGTGTAGCCGTAGTTAGGCCACCACTTCAAGAACTCTGTAGCACCGCCTACATACCTCGCTCTGCTAAT
CCTGTTACCAGTGGCTGCTGCCAGTGGCGATAAGTCGTGTCTTACCGGGTTGGACTCAAGACGATAGTTA
CCGGATAAGGCGCAGCGGTCGGGCTGAACGGGGGGTTCGTGCACACAGCCCAGCTTGGAGCGAACGACCT
ACACCGAACTGAGATACCTACAGCGTGAGCTATGAGAAAGCGCCACGCTTCCCGAAGGGAGAAAGGCGGA
CAGGTATCCGGTAAGCGGCAGGGTCGGAACAGGAGAGCGCACGAGGGAGCTTCCAGGGGGAAACGCCTGG
TATCTTTATAGTCCTGTCGGGTTTCGCCACCTCTGACTTGAGCGTCGATTTTTGTGATGCTCGTCAGGGG
GGCGGAGCCTATGGAAAAACGCCAGCAACGCGGCCTTTTTACGGTTCCTGGCCTTTTGCTGGCCTTTTGC
TCACATGGCTCGACAGATCT
Features (pLannotate 1.2.2; 22 found; start..end, strand, type, name):
    140..517     +  enhancer       CMV enhancer: human cytomegalovirus immediate early enhancer
    518..729     +  promoter       CMV promoter: human cytomegalovirus (CMV) immediate early promoter
    890..1022    +  intron         chimeric intron: chimera between introns from human β-globin and immunoglobulin heavy chain genes
   1067..1085    +  promoter       T7 promoter: promoter for bacteriophage T7 RNA polymerase
   1095..1169    +  CDS            N (fragment): REGN_LAMBD - Experimental evidence at protein level: Swiss-Prot protein existence level 1. Plays a role as a transcriptional antitermination factor that allows the virus to initiate its lytic phase. Activates expression of the delayed viral early genes by modifying host RNA polymerase (RNAP) into a form that is resistant to termination signals. This antitermination function requires the host NusA protein which serves to stabilize the interaction between antitermination protein N and host RNA polymerase. From Escherichia phage lambda (Bacteriophage lambda).
   1179..2075    +  CDS            CNOT9: CNOT9_HUMAN - Also known as RCD1, RQCD1. Experimental evidence at protein level: Swiss-Prot protein existence level 1. Component of the CCR4-NOT complex which is one of the major cellular mRNA deadenylases and is linked to various cellular processes including bulk mRNA degradation, miRNA-mediated repression, translational repression during translational initiation and general transcription regulation. Additional complex functions may be a consequence of its influence on mRNA expression. Involved in down- regulation of MYB- and JUN-dependent transcription. May play a role in cell differentiatio
   2091..2117    +  CDS            3xHA (fragment): three tandem HA epitope tags
   2118..3208    +  CDS            MBP (fragment): maltose binding protein from E. coli; malE (mutated); This version of the gene does not encode a signal sequence, so MBP will remain in the cytosol.
   3224..3241    -  promoter       T3 promoter (fragment): promoter for bacteriophage T3 RNA polymerase
   3259..3380    -  polyA_signal   SV40 poly(A) signal: SV40 polyadenylation signal
   3403..3471    -  CDS            large T antigen (fragment): large T antigen from SV40 (simian virus 40)
   3495..3562    +  CDS            lacZα (fragment): LacZα fragment of β-galactosidase; lacZ fragment
   3566..3994    +  rep_origin     f1 ori (sequence partly withheld): f1 bacteriophage origin of replication; arrow indicates direction of (+) strand synthesis
   4022..4073    -  misc_feature   bom (fragment): basis of mobility region from pBR322
   4138..4495    +  promoter       SV40 promoter: SV40 enhancer and early promoter
   4546..5337    +  CDS            neo: KKA2_KLEPN - Also known as kan, nptII. Experimental evidence at protein level: Swiss-Prot protein existence level 1. Resistance to kanamycin, neomycin, paromomycin, ribostamycin, butirosin and gentamicin B. From Klebsiella pneumoniae.
   5404..5452    +  polyA_signal   poly(A) signal: synthetic polyadenylation signal
   5472..5526    -  misc_feature   bom (fragment): basis of mobility region from pBR322
   5628..5663    -  CDS            rop (fragment): Rop protein, which maintains plasmids at low copy number; rop
   5758..5862    +  promoter       AmpR promoter: bla
   5863..6723    +  CDS            AmpR: β-lactamase; bla; confers resistance to ampicillin, carbenicillin, and related antibiotics
   6894..7482    +  rep_origin     ori: high-copy-number ColE1/pMB1/pBR322/pUC origin of replication
