[The description below was written by a language model from this plasmid's Addgene catalogue record and pLannotate feature annotations shown in this document.]
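Description:
pCIneo-lambdaN-HsNot9-HA-MBP_S is a 7,555 nt mammalian expression plasmid built on the pCI-neo backbone. It encodes human CNOT9 (also known as NOT9, RCD1, RQCD1 or CAF40), a component of the CCR4-NOT deadenylase complex, as a multi-tagged fusion protein. It is propagated in E. coli through a high-copy ColE1/pUC-type origin with ampicillin selection (AmpR, β-lactamase), and it also carries an f1 origin for single-stranded DNA production. For selection in mammalian cells, an SV40 enhancer/early promoter drives a neomycin phosphotransferase gene followed by a synthetic poly(A) signal. This marker allows G418 selection of stable transfectants.

The expression cassette uses the CMV immediate-early enhancer and promoter, followed by the chimeric β-globin/immunoglobulin intron that improves transcript processing and expression. A T7 promoter lies just upstream of the coding region. The open reading frame begins with a short fragment of the bacteriophage lambda N protein and continues with the CNOT9 coding sequence, which the depositor states is based on an NCBI reference transcript. This is followed by an HA epitope (annotated as a fragment of a 3xHA tag) and a signal-sequence-less E. coli maltose-binding protein, and the cassette ends at the SV40 late poly(A) signal. The lambda N peptide binds BoxB RNA hairpins, so such fusions are typically used to tether a protein to a BoxB-containing reporter mRNA and test its effect on translation or mRNA decay. The HA and MBP tags allow detection and pulldown. The record itself states only that the plasmid is for mammalian expression of HsNot9, in association with a study of human CCR4-NOT complex assembly. The depositor notes that the supplied sequence may be theoretical or Sanger-based.
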