Addgene plasmid #147483: pCIneo-lambdaN-HsNot9-HA-MBP_S
Purpose: Mammalian Expression of HsNot9
Depositing lab: Elisa Izaurralde. Depositing organization: Max Planck Institute for Developmental Biology. Publication: Structure and assembly of the NOT module of the human CCR4-NOT complex. Boland A, Chen Y, Raisch T, Jonas S, Kuzuoglu-Ozturk D, Wohlbold L, Weichenrieder O, Izaurralde E. Nat Struct Mol Biol. 2013 Nov;20(11):1289-97. doi: 10.1038/nsmb.2681. Epub 2013 Oct 13. PubMed 24121232.
Backbone
  Vector backbone: pCI-neo
  Vector type: Mammalian Expression
Growth in bacteria
  Bacterial resistance: Ampicillin, 100 μg/mL
  Growth temperature: 37°C
  Growth strain: DH5alpha
  Copy number: High Copy
Gene/Insert
  Gene/Insert name: HsNot9 (alt names: RCD1; CT129, RCD1+, CNOT9)
  Species: H. sapiens (human)
  Entrez Gene: CNOT9 (a.k.a. CAF40, CT129, RCD-1, RCD1, RQCD1)
  Cloning method: Unknown
Terms and licenses: Academic/Nonprofit Terms; Industry Terms: Not Available to Industry
Depositor comments: sequence based on NCBI:NM_005444.1. Plasmids from this collection were made available to the research community and donated after the lab closed. Please note that the sequence provided by the depositing laboratory may be theoretical/predicted or based on Sanger sequencing results. There may be discrepancies between sequencing results obtained by Addgene and the depositor sequence. If an Addgene verified sequence is not available, please contact before placing your order to request that our lab fully sequence the plasmid.
How to cite: pCIneo-lambdaN-HsNot9-HA-MBP_S was a gift from Elisa Izaurralde (Addgene plasmid # 147483 ; http://n2t.net/addgene:147483 ; RRID:Addgene_147483)
